>Addgene plasmid #11236 | pBS Rad | addgene full sequence | sequence record 305757 | Addgene NGS Result
TAATGTGAGTTAGCTCACTCATTAGGCACCCCAGGCTTTACACTTTATGCTTCCGGCTCGTATGTTGTGT
GGAATTGTGAGCGGATAACAATTTCACACAGGAAACAGCTATGACCATGATTACGCCAAGCTCGAAATTA
ACCCTCACTAAAGGGAACAAAAGCTGGAGCTCCACCGCGGTGGCGGCCGCTCTAGAACTAGTGGATCCTA
GTCCTGAGCGTGTCTGTGTGCGAGTGGACGGTCCCGGACGCGATGACCCTGAACGGCGGCGGCAGCGGAG
CGGGCGGGAGCCGCGGTGGGGGCCAGGAGCGCGAGCGCCGTCGGGGCAGCACACCCTGGGGCCCCGCCCC
GCCGCTGCACCGCCGCAGCATGCCGGTGGACGAGCGCGACCTGCAGGCGGCGCTGACCCCGGGTGCCCTG
ACGGCGGCCGCGGCCGGGACGGGGACCCAGGGTCCCAGGCTGGACTGGCCCGAGGACTCCGAGGACTCGC
TCAGCTCAGGGGGCAGCGACTCAGACGAGAGCGTTTACAAGGTGCTGCTGCTGGGGGCGCCCGGCGTGGG
CAAGAGCGCCCTGGCGCGCATCTTCGGCGGTGTGGAGGACGGGCCTGAAGCAGAGGCAGCAGGGCACACC
TATGATCGCTCCATTGTAGTGGACGGAGAAGAGGCATCACTCATGGTCTACGACATTTGGGAGCAGGACG
GGGGCCGCTGGTTGCCCGGCCACTGCATGGCCATGGGGGATGCCTATGTCATTGTGTACTCAGTGACGGA
CAAGGGCAGCTTCGAGAAGGCCTCAGAACTGCGGGTCCAGCTGCGGCGTGCACGGCAAACAGATGATGTG
CCCATCATCCTCGTGGGCAACAAGAGCGACCTGGTGCGCTCTCGTGAGGTCTCGGTGGATGAGGGCCGGG
CCTGCGCGGTGGTCTTTGACTGCAAGTTCATTGAGACATCAGCGGCATTGCACCACAATGTCCAGGCGCT
GTTTGAAGGTGTCGTGCGCCAGATACGCCTGCGCAGGGACAGCAAAGAAGCCAACGCACGACGGCAAGCA
GGCACCCGGAGGCGAGAGAGCCTTGGCAAAAAGGCGAAGCGCTTCTTGGGCCGCATCGTAGCTCGTAACA
GCCGCAAGATGGCCTTTCGCGCCAAATCCAAGTCCTGCCACGACCTCTCGGTTCTCTAGGTCCCACCCGC
TCCCACTATGGTGGGAGACGAACGGAAGGGTTGGTGGGCTGGCCCAGCCAACTGCCCCGGGTGCCTCAGA
GCAGGCTCAGACTCTGGGTCCCTCGGAGCTGCCAGCCGGGCACCCCCAACCTCATGGTCATGGACAGATA
GACAGTGCTGCCCTGCGAAGTGGCTCTCAGGGGCCAGTGAGGGCTGGGCCCACAGAGATGCATGCGCAGG
CTCATATGCGTCCCAAGCAGCCGCAGCGCAGCCGCCGGGCAGGCCTGCGTGCCGGGAGAGGACTCTGCCT
TTTTTCACAGCCCGGGTGTGCCTGCCCTGGAGGGAGGCTCTTCAGTGCGGTAGCTACTTGTTTACATGCA
GATTTTTGTAATAAAGGCTATTTCCTGATAAAAAAAAAAAAAAAAAAGGAATTCGATATCAAGCTTATCG
ATACCGTCGACCTCGAGGGGGGGCCCGGTACCCAATTCGCCCTATAGTGAGTCGTATTACAATTCACTGG
CCGTCGTTTTACAACGTCGTGACTGGGAAAACCCTGGCGTTACCCAACTTAATCGCCTTGCAGCACATCC
CCCTTTCGCCAGCTGGCGTAATAGCGAAGAGGCCCGCACCGATCGCCCTTCCCAACAGTTGCGCAGCCTG
AATGGCGAATGGCAAATTGTAAGCGTTAATATTTTGTTAAAATTCGCGTTAAATTTTTGTTAAATCAGCT
CATTTTTTAACCAATAGGCCGAAATCGGCAAAATCCCTTATAAATCAAAAGAATAGACCGAGATAGGGT
[37 nt withheld, positions 1960-1996]
AAAGAACGTGGACTCCAACGTCAAAGG
[49 nt withheld, positions 2024-2072]
T
[91 nt withheld, positions 2074-2164]
G
[124 nt withheld, positions 2166-2289]
CAGGTGGCACTTTTCGGGGAAATGTGCGCGGAACCCCTATTTGTTTATTTTTCTAAATACATTCAAATAT
GTATCCGCTCATGAGACAATAACCCTGATAAATGCTTCAATAATATTGAAAAAGGAAGAGTATGAGTATT
CAACATTTCCGTGTCGCCCTTATTCCCTTTTTTGCGGCATTTTGCCTTCCTGTTTTTGCTCACCCAGAAA
CGCTGGTGAAAGTAAAAGATGCTGAAGATCAGTTGGGTGCACGAGTGGGTTACATCGAACTGGATCTCAA
CAGCGGTAAGATCCTTGAGAGTTTTCGCCCCGAAGAACGTTTTCCAATGATGAGCACTTTTAAAGTTCTG
CTATGTGGCGCGGTATTATCCCGTATTGACGCCGGGCAAGAGCAACTCGGTCGCCGCATACACTATTCTC
AGAATGACTTGGTTGAGTACTCACCAGTCACAGAAAAGCATCTTACGGATGGCATGACAGTAAGAGAATT
ATGCAGTGCTGCCATAACCATGAGTGATAACACTGCGGCCAACTTACTTCTGACAACGATCGGAGGACCG
AAGGAGCTAACCGCTTTTTTGCACAACATGGGGGATCATGTAACTCGCCTTGATCGTTGGGAACCGGAGC
TGAATGAAGCCATACCAAACGACGAGCGTGACACCACGATGCCTGTAGCAATGGCAACAACGTTGCGCAA
ACTATTAACTGGCGAACTACTTACTCTAGCTTCCCGGCAACAATTAATAGACTGGATGGAGGCGGATAAA
GTTGCAGGACCACTTCTGCGCTCGGCCCTTCCGGCTGGCTGGTTTATTGCTGATAAATCTGGAGCCGGTG
AGCGTGGGTCTCGCGGTATCATTGCAGCACTGGGGCCAGATGGTAAGCCCTCCCGTATCGTAGTTATCTA
CACGACGGGGAGTCAGGCAACTATGGATGAACGAAATAGACAGATCGCTGAGATAGGTGCCTCACTGATT
AAGCATTGGTAACTGTCAGACCAAGTTTACTCATATATACTTTAGATTGATTTAAAACTTCATTTTTAAT
TTAAAAGGATCTAGGTGAAGATCCTTTTTGATAATCTCATGACCAAAATCCCTTAACGTGAGTTTTCGTT
CCACTGAGCGTCAGACCCCGTAGAAAAGATCAAAGGATCTTCTTGAGATCCTTTTTTTCTGCGCGTAATC
TGCTGCTTGCAAACAAAAAAACCACCGCTACCAGCGGTGGTTTGTTTGCCGGATCAAGAGCTACCAACTC
TTTTTCCGAAGGTAACTGGCTTCAGCAGAGCGCAGATACCAAATACTGTTCTTCTAGTGTAGCCGTAGTT
AGGCCACCACTTCAAGAACTCTGTAGCACCGCCTACATACCTCGCTCTGCTAATCCTGTTACCAGTGGCT
GCTGCCAGTGGCGATAAGTCGTGTCTTACCGGGTTGGACTCAAGACGATAGTTACCGGATAAGGCGCAGC
GGTCGGGCTGAACGGGGGGTTCGTGCACACAGCCCAGCTTGGAGCGAACGACCTACACCGAACTGAGATA
CCTACAGCGTGAGCTATGAGAAAGCGCCACGCTTCCCGAAGGGAGAAAGGCGGACAGGTATCCGGTAAGC
GGCAGGGTCGGAACAGGAGAGCGCACGAGGGAGCTTCCAGGGGGAAACGCCTGGTATCTTTATAGTCCTG
TCGGGTTTCGCCACCTCTGACTTGAGCGTCGATTTTTGTGATGCTCGTCAGGGGGGCGGAGCCTATGGAA
AAACGCCAGCAACGCGGCCTTTTTACGGTTCCTGGCCTTTTGCTGGCCTTTTGCTCACATGTTCTTTCCT
GCGTTATCCCCTGATTCTGTGGATAACCGTATTACCGCCTTTGAGTGAGCTGATACCGCTCGCCGCAGCC
GAACGACCGAGCGCAGCGAGTCAGTGAGCGAGGAAGCGGAAGAGCGCCCAATACGCAAACCGCCTCTCCC
CGCGCGTTGGCCGATTCATTAATGCAGCTGGCACGACAGGTTTCCCGACTGGAAAGCGGGCAGTGAGCGC
AACGCAAT
Features (pLannotate 1.2.2; 14 found; start..end, strand, type, name):
      1..22      +  protein_bind   CAP binding site: CAP binding activates transcription in the presence of cAMP. E. coli catabolite activator protein
     37..67      +  promoter       lac promoter: promoter for the E. coli lac operon
     75..91      +  protein_bind   lac operator: The lac repressor binds to the lac operator to inhibit transcription in E. coli. This inhibition can be relieved by adding lactose or isopropyl-β-D-thiogalactopyranoside (IPTG). lac repressor encoded by lacI
    136..154     +  promoter       T3 promoter: promoter for bacteriophage T3 RNA polymerase
    167..208     +  misc_feature   MCS (fragment): pBluescript multiple cloning site
    253..1176    +  CDS            RRAD: RAD_HUMAN - Also known as RAD. Experimental evidence at protein level: Swiss-Prot protein existence level 1. May play an important role in cardiac antiarrhythmia via the strong suppression of voltage-gated L-type Ca(2+) currents. Regulates voltage-dependent L-type calcium channel subunit alpha-1C trafficking to the cell membrane (By similarity). Inhibits cardiac hypertrophy through the calmodulin-dependent kinase II (CaMKII) pathway. Inhibits phosphorylation and activation of CAMK2D. From Homo sapiens (Human).
   1587..1642    +  misc_feature   MCS (fragment): pBluescript multiple cloning site
   1651..1669    -  promoter       T7 promoter: promoter for bacteriophage T7 RNA polymerase
   1672..1829    +  CDS            lacZα (fragment): LacZα fragment of β-galactosidase; lacZ fragment
   1861..2289    -  rep_origin     f1 ori (sequence partly withheld): f1 bacteriophage origin of replication; arrow indicates direction of (+) strand synthesis
   2316..2420    +  promoter       AmpR promoter: bla
   2421..3281    +  CDS            AmpR: β-lactamase; bla; confers resistance to ampicillin, carbenicillin, and related antibiotics
   3452..4040    +  rep_origin     ori: high-copy-number ColE1/pMB1/pBR322/pUC origin of replication
   4223..4315    +  CDS            lacI (fragment): lac repressor; lacI; The lac repressor binds to the lac operator to inhibit transcription in E. coli. This inhibition can be relieved by adding lactose or isopropyl-β-D-thiogalactopyranoside (IPTG).
