[The description below was written by a language model from this plasmid's Addgene catalogue record and pLannotate feature annotations shown in this document.]
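Description:
pBS Rad is a pBluescript-based phagemid carrying a human Rad (RRAD) cDNA, listed in the catalogue as a bacterial expression vector, although its layout is that of a general cloning and in vitro transcription plasmid. It is propagated in E. coli from a high-copy ColE1/pUC-type origin and selected with ampicillin through the bla (β-lactamase) gene under its own promoter. An f1 bacteriophage origin is also present, which allows single-stranded DNA to be rescued with helper phage. The sequenced record is about 4.3 kb, consistent with a roughly 3 kb backbone plus a 1.3 kb insert.

The insert was cloned between BamHI and EcoRI sites in the pBluescript polylinker, both of which remain intact, and this interrupts the lacZα region so that only a fragment of it is annotated. The annotated RRAD open reading frame spans about 0.9 kb, and roughly 400 bp of additional unannotated insert sequence lies downstream of it, presumably untranslated cDNA. The coding sequence reads in the same direction as the upstream lac promoter/operator and the T3 promoter, so T3 RNA polymerase would yield sense transcripts, while the opposing T7 promoter on the far side would yield antisense RNA. No epitope tag, fusion partner or eukaryotic promoter is annotated.

RRAD encodes a Ras-related small GTPase that the associated publication identified as overexpressed in the muscle of type II diabetic humans, and the annotation also links it to suppression of L-type calcium channel currents. The record does not state a specific application. The design suits use as a cDNA source for subcloning, sequencing, or riboprobe and in vitro transcript synthesis.
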