Addgene plasmid #11236: pBS Rad
Depositing lab: Ronald Kahn. Depositing organization: Joslin Diabetes Center. Publication: Rad: a member of the Ras family overexpressed in muscle of type II diabetic humans. Reynet C, Kahn CR. Science. 1993 Nov 26. 262(5138):1441-4. 10.1126/science.8248782 PubMed 8248782.
Backbone
  Vector backbone: pBluescript
  Backbone size w/o insert (bp): 3000
  Vector type: Bacterial Expression
Growth in bacteria
  Bacterial resistance: Ampicillin, 100 μg/mL
  Growth temperature: 37°C
  Growth strain: DH5alpha
  Copy number: High Copy
Gene/Insert
  Gene/Insert name: Rad
  Species: H. sapiens (human)
  Insert size (bp): 1300
  Entrez Gene: RRAD (a.k.a. RAD, RAD1, REM3)
  Cloning method: Restriction Enzyme; 5′ cloning site BamHI (not destroyed); 3′ cloning site EcoRI (not destroyed)
  Sequencing primers: 5′ T7
Terms and licenses: Academic/Nonprofit Terms; Industry Terms: Not Available to Industry
How to cite: pBS Rad was a gift from Ronald Kahn (Addgene plasmid # 11236 ; http://n2t.net/addgene:11236 ; RRID:Addgene_11236)
