>Addgene plasmid #11236 | pBS Rad | addgene partial sequence | sequence record 18211 | 11236 with T7
CCTCGAGGTCGACGGTATCGATAAGCTTGATATCGAATTCCTTTTTTTTTTTTTTTTTTATCAGGAAATA
GCCTTTATTACAAAAATCTGCATGTAAACAAGTAGCTACCGCACTGAAGAGCCTCCCTCCAGGGCAGGCA
CACCCGGGCTGTGAAAAAAGGCAGAGTCCTCTCCCGGCACGCAGGCCTGCCCGGCGGCTGCGCTGCGGCT
GCTTGGGACGCATATGAGCCTGCGCATGCATCTCTGTGGGCCCAGCCCTCACTGGCCCCTGAGAGCCACT
TCGCAGGGCAGCACTGTCTATCTGTCCATGACCATGAGGTTGGGGGTGCCCGGCTGGCAGCTCCGAGGGA
CCCAGAGTCTGAGCCTGCTCTGAGGCACCCGGGGCAGTTGGCTGGGCCAGCCCACCAACCCTTCCGTTCG
TCTCCCACCATAGTGGGAGCGGGTGGGACCTAGAGAACCGAGAGGTCGTGGCAGGACTTGGATTTGGCGC
GAAAGGCCATCTTGCGGCTGTTACGAGCTACGATGCGGCCCAAGAAGCGCTTCGCCTTTTTGCCAAGGCT
CTCTCGCCTCCGGGTGCCTGCTTGCCGTCGTGCGTTGGCTTCTTTGCTGTCCCTGCGCAGGCGTATCTGG
CGCACGACACCTTCAAACAGCGCCCTGGACATTGTGGTGCAATGCCCGC
